>Addgene plasmid #18543 | T4 Lysozyme R119M | addgene partial sequence | sequence record 24329 | 3primeUP
CTANGAAAAGCCCGCTCATTAGGCGGGCTCAGATCTGCTCATGTTTGACAGCTTATCATCGATAAGCTTC
GGCAATAAATTCTTGATATGTTTTCATATGTTTCCTTTAAATATTTTAATTAGTAATTGTCTATTCAAGT
AATTGTGAATATACTATCACAATTCCAAGAGAAAGTAAACAGCTTTATAGATTTTTATACGCGTCCCAAG
TGCCAGTTCTAAACGTTGTAATGACTCGTTTTGCGCGATTAGGTGTTTGATTATACCATCTACTTTTAGC
TAAGTTAACTGCTGCTTCATCCCAGCGTTTTTGTTGAAGCATCATTAAAGAGTTAGTAAATCCTGCCACA
CCGGTTTCTCCCATTTGGAAAACCATATTAATCAATGCACAGCGACGAACCGCATCAAGAGAATCATAAA
CCGGTTTTAATTTAGCATTTCTCAGAATTCCGCGAACAGCAGCATCAACATCCTGATTAAAGAGTTTTTC
AGCCTCATCTTTTGTAATTACACCATTGCAATTACGCCCAATAGCTTTATCTAATTCAGATTTAGCAGCA
TTAAGTGATGGACTTTTTGTAAGCAAATGACCGATGCCAATAGTGTAATAGCCTTCTGTGTCTTTATAGA
TTTTAAGTCTAAGACCTTCATCTATACGTAACATTTCAAATATATTCATAATACCTCCTAAGCATCGATG
GATCCTGTTTCCTGTGTGAAATTGTTATCCGCTCACAATTCCACACATTATACGAGCCGATGATTAATTG
TCAACAGGGGGATGGGGAGTAAGCTGAT
