[The description below was written by a language model from this plasmid's Addgene catalogue record.]
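Description:
T4 Lysozyme R119M is a bacterial expression plasmid built on the pHS1403 backbone (about 5 kb without insert) that carries the bacteriophage T4 lysozyme gene (gene e) with a single amino-acid substitution, arginine 119 to methionine. It is maintained in E. coli as a high-copy plasmid under ampicillin selection. The record does not name the origin of replication, and no feature table is available to confirm individual backbone elements.

The insert is roughly 600 bp and sits between BamHI and HindIII sites, both of which remain intact after cloning, so the fragment can be excised or exchanged. According to the depositor's notes, the BamHI site lies 27 bp from the start codon and the HindIII site 115 bp from the stop codon. The cloned fragment therefore includes short flanking untranslated stretches on either side of the coding region. The promoter driving expression is not stated in the record, and no fusion tags or reporters are listed, which suggests the protein is produced in untagged form, although this is not explicitly confirmed.

T4 lysozyme is a small phage-encoded enzyme that degrades the bacterial cell wall, and it has long served as a model protein for studying how point mutations affect folding, stability and structure. A single-site variant such as R119M fits that kind of work, providing recombinant mutant protein for biophysical or structural comparison with the wild-type enzyme. The record itself does not specify the intended experiment. An alternative insert name is also listed, and it appears to be a variant rendering of the mutation label.
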