Addgene plasmid #18543: T4 Lysozyme R119M
Depositing lab: Brian Matthews. Depositing organization: University of Oregon.
Backbone
  Vector backbone: pHS1403
  Backbone size w/o insert (bp): 5000
  Vector type: Bacterial Expression
Growth in bacteria
  Bacterial resistance: Ampicillin, 100 μg/mL
  Growth temperature: 37°C
  Growth strain: DH5alpha
  Copy number: High Copy
Gene/Insert
  Gene/Insert name: T4 Lysozyme (alt name: 1119M)
  Species: Bacteriophage T4
  Insert size (bp): 600
  Mutation: R119M
  GenBank ID: NP_049736
  Entrez Gene: e (a.k.a. T4p123)
  Cloning method: Restriction Enzyme; 5′ cloning site BamHI (not destroyed); 3′ cloning site HindIII (not destroyed)
  Sequencing primers: 5′ na; 3′ GGCGTATCACGAGGCCC
Terms and licenses: Academic/Nonprofit Terms; Industry Terms: Not Available to Industry
Depositor comments: The BamHI site is 27 bp from the ATG and the HindIII site is 115 bp from the stop.
How to cite: T4 Lysozyme R119M was a gift from Brian Matthews (Addgene plasmid # 18543 ; http://n2t.net/addgene:18543 ; RRID:Addgene_18543)
